Addgene plasmid #18065: FLAG-SENP6
Depositing lab: Edward Yeh. Depositing organization: University of Texas MD Anderson Cancer Center. Publication: Regulation of DNA repair through deSUMOylation and SUMOylation of replication protein A complex. Dou H, Huang C, Singh M, Carpenter PB, Yeh ET. Mol Cell. 2010 Aug 13. 39(3):333-45. 10.1016/j.molcel.2010.07.021 PubMed 20705237.
Backbone
  Vector backbone: PFLAG-CMV
  Backbone manufacturer: Sigma
  Backbone size w/o insert (bp): 4700
  Vector type: Mammalian Expression
Growth in bacteria
  Bacterial resistance: Ampicillin, 100 μg/mL
  Growth temperature: 37°C
  Growth strain: DH5alpha
  Copy number: High Copy
Gene/Insert
  Gene/Insert name: SENP6
  Species: H. sapiens (human)
  Insert size (bp): 3340
  Entrez Gene: SENP6 (a.k.a. SSP1, SUSP1)
  Tag / fusion protein: FLAG (N terminal on backbone)
  Cloning method: Restriction Enzyme; 5′ cloning site KpnI (not destroyed); 3′ cloning site XbaI (not destroyed)
  Sequencing primers: 5′ CMV-F
Terms and licenses: Academic/Nonprofit Terms; Industry Terms: Not Available to Industry
How to cite: FLAG-SENP6 was a gift from Edward Yeh (Addgene plasmid # 18065 ; http://n2t.net/addgene:18065 ; RRID:Addgene_18065)
