[The description below was written by a language model from this plasmid's Addgene catalogue record.]
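Description:
FLAG-SENP6 is a mammalian expression plasmid built on the commercial pFLAG-CMV backbone (about 4.7 kb without insert). It carries the human SENP6 coding sequence (also known as SSP1 or SUSP1) as an insert of roughly 3.3 kb. The insert was placed by restriction cloning between KpnI at the 5′ end and XbaI at the 3′ end, and both sites remain intact, so the fragment can be excised or replaced. The plasmid is maintained in E. coli as a high-copy construct under ampicillin selection. The record lists no mammalian selection marker, and no feature table is provided, so details such as the origin of replication or polyadenylation signal are not documented here.

As the backbone name and the CMV forward sequencing primer indicate, expression is driven by the cytomegalovirus immediate-early promoter, a strong constitutive promoter commonly used for transient transfection of mammalian cells. The backbone supplies a FLAG epitope that is fused in frame to the N terminus of SENP6. This allows the protein to be detected by immunoblot or immunofluorescence and recovered by anti-FLAG immunoprecipitation without a SENP6-specific antibody. SENP6 is a SUMO-specific protease that removes SUMO from modified substrates. The associated publication concerns regulation of DNA repair through deSUMOylation and SUMOylation of the replication protein A complex. The construct therefore suits overexpression of tagged SENP6 in cultured human or other mammalian cells to study its interaction partners, substrates and influence on SUMO-dependent pathways such as the DNA damage response.
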