>Addgene plasmid #18065 | FLAG-SENP6 | addgene partial sequence | sequence record 23930 | CMV-F 5'-CGCAAATGGGCGGTAGGCGTG-3'
CNTGGGGCTTTAGCGAGCTCGTTAGTGAACCGTCAGAATTGATCTACCATGGACTACAAAGACGATGACG
ACAAGCTTGCGGCCGCGAATTCATCGATAGATCTGATATCGGTACCAATGGCGGCCGGCAAGAGCGGCGG
TAGCGCAGGGGAGATTACTTTTCTGGAAGCTTTGGCTAGATCAGAGTCTAAGAGAGGTGGAGGTTTTAAA
AATAATTGGAGCTTTGATCATGAAGAAGAAAGTGAAGGAGATACAGATAAAGATGGGACAAATCTGCTCA
GTGTGGATGAAGATGAGGATTCTGAAACCTCAAAAGGAAAAAAGTTAAATCGTCGATCTGAAATTGTTGC
TAATAGCTCTGGTGAATTCATCTTGAAGACATATGTAAGACGAAACAAGTCTGAAAGTTTTAAAACTTTG
AAAGGCAACCCAATTGGACTTAACATGTTGAGCAACAATAAGAAATTGAGTGAAAATATGCAAAATACGT
CATTATGTTCTGGAACTGTAGTTCATGGTAGACGTTTTCATCATGCTCATGCACAGATACCAGTAGTAAA
AACAGCAGGCCAAAGGAAAGAATACCCACCTCATGTCCAAAAAGTTGAAATTAATCCTGTAAGGTTAAGT
CGGCTCCAAGGTGTTGAACGTATAATGAAGAAAACAGAAGAGTCCGAATCACAAGTGGAGCCTGAAATTA
AGAGGAAAGTACAACAGAAACNGCACTGTAGGTACCTATCACCCTGCTCCCCTCTATTTCCCNGCTTCAA
AAAAATGTTTACCCCNTTNGAGGATTNCCNNGGANTNCCGACCCNCTTTN
